>Addgene plasmid #223120 | pCMV-T7-ABE8e-SpCas9(MWKYQS)-P2A-EGFP (AHK505) | addgene full sequence | sequence record 447643 | Addgene NGS Result
GCCAGTATCTGCTCCCTGCTTGTGTGTTGGAGGTCGCTGAGTAGTGCGCGAGCAAAATTTAAGCTACAAC
AAGGCAAGGCTTGACCGACAATTGCATGAAGAATCTGCTTAGGGTTAGGCGTTTTGCGCTGCTTCGCGAT
GTACGGGCCAGATATACGCGTTGACATTGATTATTGACTAGTTATTAATAGTAATCAATTACGGGGTCAT
TAGTTCATAGCCCATATATGGAGTTCCGCGTTACATAACTTACGGTAAATGGCCCGCCTGGCTGACCGCC
CAACGACCCCCGCCCATTGACGTCAATAATGACGTATGTTCCCATAGTAACGCCAATAGGGACTTTCCAT
TGACGTCAATGGGTGGAGTATTTACGGTAAACTGCCCACTTGGCAGTACATCAAGTGTATCATATGCCAA
GTACGCCCCCTATTGACGTCAATGACGGTAAATGGCCCGCCTGGCATTATGCCCAGTACATGACCTTATG
GGACTTTCCTACTTGGCAGTACATCTACGTATTAGTCATCGCTATTACCATGGTGATGCGGTTTTGGCAG
TACATCAATGGGCGTGGATAGCGGTTTGACTCACGGGGATTTCCAAGTCTCCACCCCATTGACGTCAATG
GGAGTTTGTTTTGGCACCAAAATCAACGGGACTTTCCAAAATGTCGTAACAACTCCGCCCCATTGACGCA
AATGGGCGGTAGGCGTGTACGGTGGGAGGTCTATATAAGCAGAGCTGGTTTAGTGAACCGTCAGATCCGC
TAGAGATCCGCGGCCGCTAATACGACTCACTATAGGGAGAGCCGCCACCATGAAACGGACAGCCGACGGA
AGCGAGTTCGAGTCACCAAAGAAGAAGCGGAAAGTCTCTGAGGTGGAGTTTTCCCACGAGTACTGGATGA
GACATGCCCTGACCCTGGCCAAGAGGGCACGCGATGAGAGGGAGGTGCCTGTGGGAGCCGTGCTGGTGCT
GAACAATAGAGTGATCGGCGAGGGCTGGAACAGAGCCATCGGCCTGCACGACCCAACAGCCCATGCCGAA
ATTATGGCCCTGAGACAGGGCGGCCTGGTCATGCAGAACTACAGACTGATTGACGCCACCCTGTACGTGA
CATTCGAGCCTTGCGTGATGTGCGCCGGCGCCATGATCCACTCTAGGATCGGCCGCGTGGTGTTTGGCGT
GAGGAACAGCAAAAGAGGCGCCGCAGGCTCCCTGATGAACGTGCTGAACTACCCCGGCATGAATCACCGC
GTCGAAATTACCGAGGGAATCCTGGCAGATGAATGTGCCGCCCTGCTGTGCGATTTCTACCGGATGCCTA
GACAGGTGTTCAATGCTCAGAAGAAGGCCCAGAGCTCCATCAACTCCGGAGGATCTAGCGGAGGCTCCTC
TGGCTCTGAGACACCTGGCACAAGCGAGAGCGCAACACCTGAAAGCAGCGGGGGCAGCAGCGGGGGGTCA
GACAAGAAGTACAGCATCGGCCTGGCCATCGGCACCAACTCTGTGGGCTGGGCCGTGATCACCGACGAGT
ACAAGGTGCCCAGCAAGAAATTCAAGGTGCTGGGCAACACCGACCGGCACAGCATCAAGAAGAACCTGAT
CGGAGCCCTGCTGTTCGACAGCGGCGAAACAGCCGAGGCCACCCGGCTGAAGAGAACCGCCAGAAGAAGA
TACACCAGACGGAAGAACCGGATCTGCTATCTGCAAGAGATCTTCAGCAACGAGATGGCCAAGGTGGACG
ACAGCTTCTTCCACAGACTGGAAGAGTCCTTCCTGGTGGAAGAGGATAAGAAGCACGAGCGGCACCCCAT
CTTCGGCAACATCGTGGACGAGGTGGCCTACCACGAGAAGTACCCCACCATCTACCACCTGAGAAAGAAA
CTGGTGGACAGCACCGACAAGGCCGACCTGCGGCTGATCTATCTGGCCCTGGCCCACATGATCAAGTTCC
GGGGCCACTTCCTGATCGAGGGCGACCTGAACCCCGACAACAGCGACGTGGACAAGCTGTTCATCCAGCT
GGTGCAGACCTACAACCAGCTGTTCGAGGAAAACCCCATCAACGCCAGCGGCGTGGACGCCAAGGCCATC
CTGTCTGCCAGACTGAGCAAGAGCAGACGGCTGGAAAATCTGATCGCCCAGCTGCCCGGCGAGAAGAAGA
ATGGCCTGTTCGGAAACCTGATTGCCCTGAGCCTGGGCCTGACCCCCAACTTCAAGAGCAACTTCGACCT
GGCCGAGGATGCCAAACTGCAGCTGAGCAAGGACACCTACGACGACGACCTGGACAACCTGCTGGCCCAG
ATCGGCGACCAGTACGCCGACCTGTTTCTGGCCGCCAAGAACCTGTCCGACGCCATCCTGCTGAGCGACA
TCCTGAGAGTGAACACCGAGATCACCAAGGCCCCCCTGAGCGCCTCTATGATCAAGAGATACGACGAGCA
CCACCAGGACCTGACCCTGCTGAAAGCTCTCGTGCGGCAGCAGCTGCCTGAGAAGTACAAAGAGATTTTC
TTCGACCAGAGCAAGAACGGCTACGCCGGCTACATTGACGGCGGAGCCAGCCAGGAAGAGTTCTACAAGT
TCATCAAGCCCATCCTGGAAAAGATGGACGGCACCGAGGAACTGCTCGTGAAGCTGAACAGAGAGGACCT
GCTGCGGAAGCAGCGGACCTTCGACAACGGCAGCATCCCCCACCAGATCCACCTGGGAGAGCTGCACGCC
ATTCTGCGGCGGCAGGAAGATTTTTACCCATTCCTGAAGGACAACCGGGAAAAGATCGAGAAGATCCTGA
CCTTCCGCATCCCCTACTACGTGGGCCCTCTGGCCAGGGGAAACAGCAGATTCGCCTGGATGACCAGAAA
GAGCGAGGAAACCATCACCCCCTGGAACTTCGAGGAAGTGGTGGACAAGGGCGCTTCCGCCCAGAGCTTC
ATCGAGCGGATGACCAACTTCGATAAGAACCTGCCCAACGAGAAGGTGCTGCCCAAGCACAGCCTGCTGT
ACGAGTACTTCACCGTGTATAACGAGCTGACCAAAGTGAAATACGTGACCGAGGGAATGAGAAAGCCCGC
CTTCCTGAGCGGCGAGCAGAAAAAGGCCATCGTGGACCTGCTGTTCAAGACCAACCGGAAAGTGACCGTG
AAGCAGCTGAAAGAGGACTACTTCAAGAAAATCGAGTGCTTCGACTCCGTGGAAATCTCCGGCGTGGAAG
ATCGGTTCAACGCCTCCCTGGGCACATACCACGATCTGCTGAAAATTATCAAGGACAAGGACTTCCTGGA
CAATGAGGAAAACGAGGACATTCTGGAAGATATCGTGCTGACCCTGACACTGTTTGAGGACAGAGAGATG
ATCGAGGAACGGCTGAAAACCTATGCCCACCTGTTCGACGACAAAGTGATGAAGCAGCTGAAGCGGCGGA
GATACACCGGCTGGGGCAGGCTGAGCCGGAAGCTGATCAACGGCATCCGGGACAAGCAGTCCGGCAAGAC
AATCCTGGATTTCCTGAAGTCCGACGGCTTCGCCAACAGAAACTTCATGCAGCTGATCCACGACGACAGC
CTGACCTTTAAAGAGGACATCCAGAAAGCCCAGGTGTCCGGCCAGGGCGATAGCCTGCACGAGCACATTG
CCAATCTGGCCGGCAGCCCCGCCATTAAGAAGGGCATCCTGCAGACAGTGAAGGTGGTGGACGAGCTCGT
GAAAGTGATGGGCCGGCACAAGCCCGAGAACATCGTGATCGAAATGGCCAGAGAGAACCAGACCACCCAG
AAGGGACAGAAGAACAGCCGCGAGAGAATGAAGCGGATCGAAGAGGGCATCAAAGAGCTGGGCAGCCAGA
TCCTGAAAGAACACCCCGTGGAAAACACCCAGCTGCAGAACGAGAAGCTGTACCTGTACTACCTGCAGAA
TGGGCGGGATATGTACGTGGACCAGGAACTGGACATCAACCGGCTGTCCGACTACGATGTGGACCATATC
GTGCCTCAGAGCTTTCTGAAGGACGACTCCATCGACAACAAGGTGCTGACCAGAAGCGACAAGAACCGGG
GCAAGAGCGACAACGTGCCCTCCGAAGAGGTCGTGAAGAAGATGAAGAACTACTGGCGGCAGCTGCTGAA
CGCCAAGCTGATTACCCAGAGAAAGTTCGACAATCTGACCAAGGCCGAGAGAGGCGGCCTGAGCGAACTG
GATAAGGCCGGCTTCATCAAGAGACAGCTGGTGGAAACCCGGCAGATCACAAAGCACGTGGCACAGATCC
TGGACTCCCGGATGAACACTAAGTACGACGAGAATGACAAGCTGATCCGGGAAGTGAAAGTGATCACCCT
GAAGTCCAAGCTGGTGTCCGATTTCCGGAAGGATTTCCAGTTTTACAAAGTGCGCGAGATCAACAACTAC
CACCACGCCCACGACGCCTACCTGAACGCCGTCGTGGGAACCGCCCTGATCAAAAAGTACCCTAAGCTGG
AAAGCGAGTTCGTGTACGGCGACTACAAGGTGTACGACGTGCGGAAGATGATCGCCAAGAGCGAGCAGGA
AATCGGCAAGGCTACCGCCAAGTACTTCTTCTACAGCAACATCATGAACTTTTTCAAGACCGAGATTACC
CTGGCCAACGGCGAGATCCGGAAGCGGCCTCTGATCGAGACAAACGGCGAAACCGGGGAGATCGTGTGGG
ATAAGGGCCGGGATTTTGCCACCGTGCGGAAAGTGCTGAGCATGCCCCAAGTGAATATCGTGAAAAAGAC
CGAGGTGCAGACAGGCGGCTTCAGCAAAGAGTCTATCCTGCCCAAGAGGAACAGCGATAAGCTGATCGCC
AGAAAGAAGGACTGGGACCCTAAGAAGTACGGCGGCTTCATGTGGCCCACCGTGGCCTATTCTGTGCTGG
TGGTGGCCAAAGTGGAAAAGGGCAAGTCCAAGAAACTGAAGAGTGTGAAAGAGCTGCTGGGGATCACCAT
CATGGAAAGAAGCAGCTTCGAGAAGAATCCCATCGACTTTCTGGAAGCCAAGGGCTACAAAGAAGTGAAA
AAGGACCTGATCATCAAGCTGCCTAAGTACTCCCTGTTCGAGCTGGAAAACGGCCGGAAGAGAATGCTGG
CCTCTGCCAAGTACCTGCAGAAGGGAAACGAACTGGCCCTGCCCTCCAAATATGTGAACTTCCTGTACCT
GGCCAGCCACTATGAGAAGCTGAAGGGCTCCCCCGAGGATAATGAGCAGAAACAGCTGTTTGTGGAACAG
CACAAGCACTACCTGGACGAGATCATCGAGCAGATCAGCGAGTTCTCCAAGAGAGTGATCCTGGCCGACG
CTAATCTGGACAAAGTGCTGTCCGCCTACAACAAGCACCGGGATAAGCCCATCAGAGAGCAGGCCGAGAA
TATCATCCACCTGTTTACCCTGACCAATCTGGGAGCCCCTGCCGCCTTCAAGTACTTTGACACCACCATC
GACCGGAAGCAGTACAGCAGCACCAAAGAGGTGCTGGACGCCACCCTGATCCACCAGAGCATCACCGGCC
TGTACGAGACACGGATCGACCTGTCTCAGCTGGGAGGTGACTCTGGCGGCTCAAAAAGAACCGCCGACGG
CAGCGAATTCGAGCCCAAGAAGAAGAGGAAAGTCGGAAGCGGAGCTACTAACTTCAGCCTGCTGAAGCAG
GCTGGAGACGTGGAGGAGAACCCTGGACCTATGGTGAGCAAGGGCGAGGAGCTGTTCACCGGGGTGGTGC
CCATCCTGGTCGAGCTGGACGGCGACGTAAACGGCCACAAGTTCAGCGTGTCCGGCGAGGGCGAGGGCGA
TGCCACCTACGGCAAGCTGACCCTGAAGTTCATCTGCACCACCGGCAAGCTGCCCGTGCCCTGGCCCACC
CTCGTGACCACCCTGACCTATGGAGTGCAGTGCTTCAGCCGCTACCCCGACCACATGAAGCAGCACGACT
TCTTCAAGTCCGCCATGCCCGAAGGCTACGTCCAGGAGCGCACCATCTTCTTCAAGGACGACGGCAACTA
CAAGACCCGCGCCGAGGTGAAGTTCGAGGGCGACACCCTGGTGAACCGCATCGAGCTGAAGGGCATCGAC
TTCAAGGAGGACGGCAACATCCTGGGGCACAAGCTGGAGTACAACTACAACAGCCACAACGTCTATATCA
TGGCCGACAAGCAGAAGAACGGCATCAAGGTGAACTTCAAGATCCGCCACAACATCGAGGACGGCAGCGT
GCAGCTCGCCGACCACTACCAGCAGAACACCCCCATCGGCGACGGCCCCGTGCTGCTGCCCGACAACCAC
TACCTGAGCACCCAGTCCGCCCTGAGCAAAGACCCCAACGAGAAGCGCGATCACATGGTCCTGCTGGAGT
TCGTGACCGCCGCCGGGATCACTCTCGGCATGGACGAGCTGTACAAGTCTGGTGGTTCTCCCAAGAAGAA
GAGGAAAGTCTAACCGGTCATCATCACCATCACCATTGAGTTTAAACCCGCTGATCAGCCTCGACTGTGC
CTTCTAGTTGCCAGCCATCTGTTGTTTGCCCCTCCCCCGTGCCTTCCTTGACCCTGGAAGGTGCCACTCC
CACTGTCCTTTCCTAATAAAATGAGGAAATTGCATCGCATTGTCTGAGTAGGTGTCATTCTATTCTGGGG
GGTGGGGTGGGGCAGGACAGCAAGGGGGAGGATTGGGAAGACAATAGCAGGCATGCTGGGGATGCGGTGG
GCTCTATGGCTTCTGAGGCGGAAAGAACCAGCTGGGGCTCGATACCGTCGACCTCTAGCTAGAGCTTGGC
GTAATCATGGTCATAGCTGTTTCCTGTGTGAAATTGTTATCCGCTCACAATTCCACACAACATACGAGCC
GGAAGCATAAAGTGTAAAGCCTAGGGTGCCTAATGAGTGAGCTAACTCACATTAATTGCGTTGCGCTCAC
TGCCCGCTTTCCAGTCGGGAAACCTGTCGTGCCAGCTGCATTAATGAATCGGCCAACGCGCGGGGAGAGG
CGGTTTGCGTATTGGGCGCTCTTCCGCTTCCTCGCTCACTGACTCGCTGCGCTCGGTCGTTCGGCTGCGG
CGAGCGGTATCAGCTCACTCAAAGGCGGTAATACGGTTATCCACAGAATCAGGGGATAACGCAGGAAAGA
ACATGTGAGCAAAAGGCCAGCAAAAGGCCAGGAACCGTAAAAAGGCCGCGTTGCTGGCGTTTTTCCATAG
GCTCCGCCCCCCTGACGAGCATCACAAAAATCGACGCTCAAGTCAGAGGTGGCGAAACCCGACAGGACTA
TAAAGATACCAGGCGTTTCCCCCTGGAAGCTCCCTCGTGCGCTCTCCTGTTCCGACCCTGCCGCTTACCG
GATACCTGTCCGCCTTTCTCCCTTCGGGAAGCGTGGCGCTTTCTCATAGCTCACGCTGTAGGTATCTCAG
TTCGGTGTAGGTCGTTCGCTCCAAGCTGGGCTGTGTGCACGAACCCCCCGTTCAGCCCGACCGCTGCGCC
TTATCCGGTAACTATCGTCTTGAGTCCAACCCGGTAAGACACGACTTATCGCCACTGGCAGCAGCCACTG
GTAACAGGATTAGCAGAGCGAGGTATGTAGGCGGTGCTACAGAGTTCTTGAAGTGGTGGCCTAACTACGG
CTACACTAGAAGAACAGTATTTGGTATCTGCGCTCTGCTGAAGCCAGTTACCTTCGGAAAAAGAGTTGGT
AGCTCTTGATCCGGCAAACAAACCACCGCTGGTAGCGGTGGTTTTTTTGTTTGCAAGCAGCAGATTACGC
GCAGAAAAAAAGGATCTCAAGAAGATCCTTTGATCTTTTCTACGGGGTCTGACACTCAGTGGAACGAAAA
CTCACGTTAAGGGATTTTGGTCATGAGATTATCAAAAAGGATCTTCACCTAGATCCTTTTAAATTAAAAA
TGAAGTTTTAAATCAATCTAAAGTATATATGAGTAAACTTGGTCTGACAGTTACCAATGCTTAATCAGTG
AGGCACCTATCTCAGCGATCTGTCTATTTCGTTCATCCATAGTTGCCTGACTCCCCGTCGTGTAGATAAC
TACGATACGGGAGGGCTTACCATCTGGCCCCAGTGCTGCAATGATACCGCGAGACCCACGCTCACCGGCT
CCAGATTTATCAGCAATAAACCAGCCAGCCGGAAGGGCCGAGCGCAGAAGTGGTCCTGCAACTTTATCCG
CCTCCATCCAGTCTATTAATTGTTGCCGGGAAGCTAGAGTAAGTAGTTCGCCAGTTAATAGTTTGCGCAA
CGTTGTTGCCATTGCTACAGGCATCGTGGTGTCACGCTCGTCGTTTGGTATGGCTTCATTCAGCTCCGGT
TCCCAACGATCAAGGCGAGTTACATGATCCCCCATGTTGTGCAAAAAAGCGGTTAGCTCCTTCGGTCCTC
CGATCGTTGTCAGAAGTAAGTTGGCCGCAGTGTTATCACTCATGGTTATGGCAGCACTGCATAATTCTCT
TACTGTCATGCCATCCGTAAGATGCTTTTCTGTGACTGGTGAGTACTCAACCAAGTCATTCTGAGAATAG
TGTATGCGGCGACCGAGTTGCTCTTGCCCGGCGTCAATACGGGATAATACCGCGCCACATAGCAGAACTT
TAAAAGTGCTCATCATTGGAAAACGTTCTTCGGGGCGAAAACTCTCAAGGATCTTACCGCTGTTGAGATC
CAGTTCGATGTAACCCACTCGTGCACCCAACTGATCTTCAGCATCTTTTACTTTCACCAGCGTTTCTGGG
TGAGCAAAAACAGGAAGGCAAAATGCCGCAAAAAAGGGAATAAGGGCGACACGGAAATGTTGAATACTCA
TACTCTTCCTTTTTCAATATTATTGAAGCATTTATCAGGGTTATTGTCTCATGAGCGGATACATATTTGA
ATGTATTTAGAAAAATAAACAAATAGGGGTTCCGCGCACATTTCCCCGAAAAGTGCCACCTGACGTCGAC
GGATCGGGAGATCGATCTCCCGATCCCCTAGGGTCGACTCTCAGTACAATCTGCTCTGATGCCGCATAGT
TAA
Features (pLannotate 1.2.2; 18 found; start..end, strand, type, name):
    163..542     +  enhancer       CMV enhancer: human cytomegalovirus immediate early enhancer
    543..746     +  promoter       CMV promoter: human cytomegalovirus (CMV) immediate early promoter
    788..806     +  promoter       T7 promoter: promoter for bacteriophage T7 RNA polymerase
    877..1368    +  CDS            tadA: TADA_ECOLI - Also known as yfhC. Experimental evidence at protein level: Swiss-Prot protein existence level 1. Catalyzes the deamination of adenosine to inosine at the wobble position 34 of tRNA(Arg2). Essential for cell viability. From Escherichia coli (strain K12).
   1471..3072    +  CDS            dCas9(N): N-terminal portion of catalytically inactive Streptococcus pyogenes dCas9 carrying the D10A mutation (Zetsche et al., 2015)
   3073..5567    +  CDS            Cas9(C) (fragment): C-terminal portion of Streptococcus pyogenes Cas9 (Zetsche et al., 2015)
   5701..6417    +  CDS            EGFP: EGFP is a basic (constitutively fluorescent) green fluorescent protein published in 1996, derived from Aequorea victoria. It is reported to be a rapidly-maturing weak dimer with moderate acid sensitivity.
   6505..6729    +  polyA_signal   bGH poly(A) signal: bovine growth hormone polyadenylation signal
   6733..6754    +  promoter       SV40 promoter (fragment): SV40 enhancer and early promoter
   6759..6775    +  misc_feature   MCS (fragment): pBluescript multiple cloning site
   6824..6840    -  protein_bind   lac operator: The lac repressor binds to the lac operator to inhibit transcription in E. coli. This inhibition can be relieved by adding lactose or isopropyl-β-D-thiogalactopyranoside (IPTG). lac repressor encoded by lacI
   6848..6878    -  promoter       lac promoter: promoter for the E. coli lac operon
   6893..6914    -  protein_bind   CAP binding site: CAP binding activates transcription in the presence of cAMP. E. coli catabolite activator protein
   6927..7019    -  CDS            lacI (fragment): lac repressor; lacI; The lac repressor binds to the lac operator to inhibit transcription in E. coli. This inhibition can be relieved by adding lactose or isopropyl-β-D-thiogalactopyranoside (IPTG).
   7202..7790    -  rep_origin     ori: high-copy-number ColE1/pMB1/pBR322/pUC origin of replication
   7961..8821    -  CDS            AmpR: β-lactamase; bla; confers resistance to ampicillin, carbenicillin, and related antibiotics
   8822..8926    -  promoter       AmpR promoter: bla
   8997..8       -  misc_feature   bom (fragment) (across the origin): basis of mobility region from pBR322
