[The description below was written by a language model from this plasmid's Addgene catalogue record and pLannotate feature annotations shown in this document.]
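Description:
pCMV-T7-ABE8e-SpCas9(MWKYQS)-P2A-EGFP (AHK505) is a 9,033 nt mammalian expression plasmid encoding an adenine base editor built on an engineered SpCas9 PAM variant. It derives from the pCMV_ABEmax_P2A_GFP backbone and is maintained in E. coli through a high-copy ColE1/pUC-type origin with ampicillin selection from the β-lactamase gene and its native promoter. Short remnants of lac regulatory elements, a multiple cloning site, an SV40 promoter fragment and a bom fragment are backbone leftovers and have no stated role in the payload.

The single open reading frame is human codon optimized and sits downstream of the CMV enhancer/promoter, with a T7 promoter placed just before the coding region. This allows either expression in transfected human cells or in vitro transcription of the editor mRNA with T7 RNA polymerase. The fusion begins with a bipartite NLS and the evolved deoxyadenosine deaminase TadA8e, which the annotation detects as E. coli tadA. This is joined to an SpCas9 D10A nickase; the feature table labels the N-terminal portion as dCas9, but the record describes a nickase. The Cas9 carries D1135M, S1136W, G1218K, E1219Y, R1335Q and T1337S, six positions in the PAM-interacting region that are substituted to alter PAM preference. The record does not state which PAM this variant recognizes. A C-terminal BPNLS is followed by a P2A self-cleaving peptide and EGFP, so transfected cells produce a separate green fluorescent marker, and a bGH polyadenylation signal terminates the transcript. No guide RNA cassette is annotated, so the sgRNA would have to be supplied separately. The plasmid is used for A-to-G base editing in human cells as part of work on custom Cas9 PAM variants.
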