Addgene plasmid #223120: pCMV-T7-ABE8e-SpCas9(MWKYQS)-P2A-EGFP (AHK505)
Purpose: pCMV and pT7 Human expression plasmid for ABE8e using SpCas9 enzyme with MWKYQS amino acids at positions 1135,1136,1218,1219,1335,T1337 with C-term BPNLS-P2A-EGFP
Depositing lab: Benjamin Kleinstiver. Depositing organization: Massachusetts General Hospital. Publication: Custom CRISPR-Cas9 PAM variants via scalable engineering and machine learning. Silverstein RA, Kim N, Kroell AS, Walton RT, Delano J, Butcher RM, Pacesa M, Smith BK, Christie KA, Ha LL, Meis RJ, Clark AB, Spinner AD, Lazzarotto CR, Li Y, Matsubara A, Urbina EO, Dahl GA, Correia BE, Marks DS, Tsai SQ, Pinello L, De Ravin SS, Liu Q, Kleinstiver BP. Nature. 2025 Apr 22. doi: 10.1038/s41586-025-09021-y. PubMed 40262634.
Backbone
  Vector backbone: pCMV_ABEmax_P2A_GFP
  Backbone manufacturer: David Liu, Addgene plasmid #112101
  Vector type: Mammalian Expression, CRISPR
Growth in bacteria
  Bacterial resistance: Ampicillin, 100 μg/mL
  Growth temperature: 37°C
  Growth strain: DH5alpha
  Copy number: High Copy
Gene/Insert
  Gene/Insert name: human codon optimized TadA8e-SpCas9(MWKYQS)-P2A-EGFP (alt names: AHK505; ABE8e-SpCas9(MWKYQS))
  Species: Synthetic
  Mutation: TadA8e mutations; nSpCas9(D10A/MWKYQS)=D1135M, S1136W, G1218K, E1219Y, R1335Q, T1337S
  Promoter: CMV and T7
  Tag / fusion protein: BPNLS-TadA8e (N terminal on insert); BPNLS-P2A-EGFP (C terminal on insert)
  Cloning method: Gibson Cloning
  Sequencing primers: 5′ oBK6928-CCAAGTCTCCACCCCATTGACG; 3′ oBK219-GGGAGTGGCACCTTCCAGGGTC
Terms and licenses: Academic/Nonprofit Terms; Industry Terms: Not Available to Industry
How to cite: pCMV-T7-ABE8e-SpCas9(MWKYQS)-P2A-EGFP (AHK505) was a gift from Benjamin Kleinstiver (Addgene plasmid # 223120 ; http://n2t.net/addgene:223120 ; RRID:Addgene_223120)
